>Addgene plasmid #232383 | pGL3_MSR1_bothneg0scramble | addgene full sequence | sequence record 462848 | Addgene NGS Result
CTCGAGATCTGCGATCTGCATCTCAATTAGTCAGCAACCATAGTCCCGCCCCTAACTCCGCCCATCCCGC
CCCTAACTCCGCCCAGTTCCGCCCATTCTCCGCCCCATCGCTGACTAATTTTTTTTATTTATGCAGAGGC
CGAGGCCGCCTCGGCCTCTGAGCTATTCCAGAAGTAGTGAGGAGGCTTTTTTGGAGGCCTAGGCTTTTGC
AAAAAGCTTGGCATTCCGGTACTGTTGGTAAAGCCACCATGGAAGACGCCAAAAACATAAAGAAAGGCCC
GGCGCCATTCTATCCGCTGGAAGATGGAACCGCTGGAGAGCAACTGCATAAGGCTATGAAGAGATACGCC
CTGGTTCCTGGAACAATTGCTTTTACAGATGCACATATCGAGGTGGACATCACTTACGCTGAGTACTTCG
AAATGTCCGTTCGGTTGGCAGAAGCTATGAAACGATATGGGCTGAATACAAATCACAGAATCGTCGTATG
CAGTGAAAACTCTCTTCAATTCTTTATGCCGGTGTTGGGCGCGTTATTTATCGGAGTTGCAGTTGCGCCC
GCGAACGACATTTATAATGAACGTGAATTGCTCAACAGTATGGGCATTTCGCAGCCTACCGTGGTGTTCG
TTTCCAAAAAGGGGTTGCAAAAAATTTTGAACGTGCAAAAAAAGCTCCCAATCATCCAAAAAATTATTAT
CATGGATTCTAAAACGGATTACCAGGGATTTCAGTCGATGTACACGTTCGTCACATCTCATCTACCTCCC
GGTTTTAATGAATACGATTTTGTGCCAGAGTCCTTCGATAGGGACAAGACAATTGCACTGATCATGAACT
CCTCTGGATCTACTGGTCTGCCTAAAGGTGTCGCTCTGCCTCATAGAACTGCCTGCGTGAGATTCTCGCA
TGCCAGAGATCCTATTTTTGGCAATCAAATCATTCCGGATACTGCGATTTTAAGTGTTGTTCCATTCCAT
CACGGTTTTGGAATGTTTACTACACTCGGATATTTGATATGTGGATTTCGAGTCGTCTTAATGTATAGAT
TTGAAGAAGAGCTGTTTCTGAGGAGCCTTCAGGATTACAAGATTCAAAGTGCGCTGCTGGTGCCAACCCT
ATTCTCCTTCTTCGCCAAAAGCACTCTGATTGACAAATACGATTTATCTAATTTACACGAAATTGCTTCT
GGTGGCGCTCCCCTCTCTAAGGAAGTCGGGGAAGCGGTTGCCAAGAGGTTCCATCTGCCAGGTATCAGGC
AAGGATATGGGCTCACTGAGACTACATCAGCTATTCTGATTACACCCGAGGGGGATGATAAACCGGGCGC
GGTCGGTAAAGTTGTTCCATTTTTTGAAGCGAAGGTTGTGGATCTGGATACCGGGAAAACGCTGGGCGTT
AATCAAAGAGGCGAACTGTGTGTGAGAGGTCCTATGATTATGTCCGGTTATGTAAACAATCCGGAAGCGA
CCAACGCCTTGATTGACAAGGATGGATGGCTACATTCTGGAGACATAGCTTACTGGGACGAAGACGAACA
CTTCTTCATCGTTGACCGCCTGAAGTCTCTGATTAAGTACAAAGGCTATCAGGTGGCTCCCGCTGAATTG
GAATCCATCTTGCTCCAACACCCCAACATCTTCGACGCAGGTGTCGCAGGTCTTCCCGACGATGACGCCG
GTGAACTTCCCGCCGCCGTTGTTGTTTTGGAGCACGGAAAGACGATGACGGAAAAAGAGATCGTGGATTA
CGTCGCCAGTCAAGTAACAACCGCGAAAAAGTTGCGCGGAGGAGTTGTGTTTGTGGACGAAGTACCGAAA
GGTCTTACCGGAAAACTCGACGCAAGAAAAATCAGAGAGATCCTCATAAAGGCCAAGAAGGGCGGAAAGA
TCGCCGTGTAATTCTAGAGTCGGGGCGGCCGGCCGCTTCGAGCAGACATGATAAGATACATTGATGAGTT
TGGACAAACCACAACTAGAATGCAGTGAAAAAAATGCTTTATTTGTGAAATTTGTGATGCTATTGCTTTA
TTTGTAACCATTATAAGCTGCAATAAACAAGTTAACAACAACAATTGCATTCATTTTATGTTTCAGGTTC
AGGGGGAGGTGTGGGAGGTTTTTTAAAGCAAGTAAAACCTCTACAAATGTGGTAAAATCGATAAGGATCT
GGATCCGTCGACCGATGCCCTTGAGAGCCTTCAACCCAGTCAGCTCCTTCCGGTGGGCGCGGGGCATGAC
TATCGTCGCCGCACTTATGACTGTCTTCTTTATCATGCAACTCGTAGGACAGGTGCCGGCAGCGCTCTTC
CGCTTCCTCGCTCACTGACTCGCTGCGCTCGGTCGTTCGGCTGCGGCGAGCGGTATCAGCTCACTCAAAG
GCGGTAATACGGTTATCCACAGAATCAGGGGATAACGCAGGAAAGAACATGTGAGCAAAAGGCCAGCAAA
AGGCCAGGAACCGTAAAAAGGCCGCGTTGCTGGCGTTTTTCCATAGGCTCCGCCCCCCTGACGAGCATCA
CAAAAATCGACGCTCAAGTCAGAGGTGGCGAAACCCGACAGGACTATAAAGATACCAGGCGTTTCCCCCT
GGAAGCTCCCTCGTGCGCTCTCCTGTTCCGACCCTGCCGCTTACCGGATACCTGTCCGCCTTTCTCCCTT
CGGGAAGCGTGGCGCTTTCTCATAGCTCACGCTGTAGGTATCTCAGTTCGGTGTAGGTCGTTCGCTCCAA
GCTGGGCTGTGTGCACGAACCCCCCGTTCAGCCCGACCGCTGCGCCTTATCCGGTAACTATCGTCTTGAG
TCCAACCCGGTAAGACACGACTTATCGCCACTGGCAGCAGCCACTGGTAACAGGATTAGCAGAGCGAGGT
ATGTAGGCGGTGCTACAGAGTTCTTGAAGTGGTGGCCTAACTACGGCTACACTAGAAGAACAGTATTTGG
TATCTGCGCTCTGCTGAAGCCAGTTACCTTCGGAAAAAGAGTTGGTAGCTCTTGATCCGGCAAACAAACC
ACCGCTGGTAGCGGTGGTTTTTTTGTTTGCAAGCAGCAGATTACGCGCAGAAAAAAAGGATCTCAAGAAG
ATCCTTTGATCTTTTCTACGGGGTCTGACGCTCAGTGGAACGAAAACTCACGTTAAGGGATTTTGGTCAT
GAGATTATCAAAAAGGATCTTCACCTAGATCCTTTTAAATTAAAAATGAAGTTTTAAATCAATCTAAAGT
ATATATGAGTAAACTTGGTCTGACAGTTACCAATGCTTAATCAGTGAGGCACCTATCTCAGCGATCTGTC
TATTTCGTTCATCCATAGTTGCCTGACTCCCCGTCGTGTAGATAACTACGATACGGGAGGGCTTACCATC
TGGCCCCAGTGCTGCAATGATACCGCGAGACCCACGCTCACCGGCTCCAGATTTATCAGCAATAAACCAG
CCAGCCGGAAGGGCCGAGCGCAGAAGTGGTCCTGCAACTTTATCCGCCTCCATCCAGTCTATTAATTGTT
GCCGGGAAGCTAGAGTAAGTAGTTCGCCAGTTAATAGTTTGCGCAACGTTGTTGCCATTGCTACAGGCAT
CGTGGTGTCACGCTCGTCGTTTGGTATGGCTTCATTCAGCTCCGGTTCCCAACGATCAAGGCGAGTTACA
TGATCCCCCATGTTGTGCAAAAAAGCGGTTAGCTCCTTCGGTCCTCCGATCGTTGTCAGAAGTAAGTTGG
CCGCAGTGTTATCACTCATGGTTATGGCAGCACTGCATAATTCTCTTACTGTCATGCCATCCGTAAGATG
CTTTTCTGTGACTGGTGAGTACTCAACCAAGTCATTCTGAGAATAGTGTATGCGGCGACCGAGTTGCTCT
TGCCCGGCGTCAATACGGGATAATACCGCGCCACATAGCAGAACTTTAAAAGTGCTCATCATTGGAAAAC
GTTCTTCGGGGCGAAAACTCTCAAGGATCTTACCGCTGTTGAGATCCAGTTCGATGTAACCCACTCGTGC
ACCCAACTGATCTTCAGCATCTTTTACTTTCACCAGCGTTTCTGGGTGAGCAAAAACAGGAAGGCAAAAT
GCCGCAAAAAAGGGAATAAGGGCGACACGGAAATGTTGAATACTCATACTCTTCCTTTTTCAATATTATT
GAAGCATTTATCAGGGTTATTGTCTCATGAGCGGATACATATTTGAATGTATTTAGAAAAATAAACAAAT
AGGGGTTCCGCGCACATTTCCCCGAAAAGTGCCACCTG
[124 nt withheld, positions 4239-4362]
C
[91 nt withheld, positions 4364-4454]
A
[49 nt withheld, positions 4456-4504]
CCTTTGACGTTGGAGTCCACGTTCTTT
[37 nt withheld, positions 4532-4568]
ACCCTATCTCGGTCTATTCTTTTGATTTATAAGGGATTTTGCCGATTTCGGCCTATTGGTTAAAAAATGA
GCTGATTTAACAAAAATTTAACGCGAATTTTAACAAAATATTAACGCTTACAATTTGCCATTCGCCATTC
AGGCTGCGCAACTGTTGGGAAGGGCGATCGGTGCGGGCCTCTTCGCTATTACGCCAGCCCAAGCTACCAT
GATAAGTAAGTAATATTAAGGTACGGGAGGTACTTGGAGCGGCCGCAATAAAATATCTTTATTTTCATTA
CATCTGTGTGTTGGTTTTTTGTGTGAATCGATAGTACTAACATACGCTCTCCATCAAAACAAAACGAAAC
AAAACAAACTAGCAAAATAGGCTGTCCCCAGTGCAAGTGCAGGTGCCAGAACATTTCTCTATCGATAGGT
ACCGAGCTCTTACGCGTGCTAGCGCCACATCCAGAGTCATGGGCCATTGTTCTGGGGGAGAGTCCTACCA
AACTAAAACTAAGATACCTCCTTTATTCCTTCCAGCTGACAGGACATGAGCCGTATGGTAGCTCTCTTCC
AAGACCCCGCAGCCTGGGGTAATAAATTCTGCCAAGCTCTCCCTCTTTCTCTCTCTGCTATTCCCTGAAG
CCTGACAACCCTGCGGGTCAGCCCCCTAGGGCCATCCAGCCTCCGTCGCCCGATGCCAATTTTACCTTGT
GACTCTCACAACAGGGGGAAAATTTAGCATTCCTTGGAGACCGAATGGGATGCCGTGAGCTTAAGCCCTT
CCAAGAGCTTAGCAACCAGTCTGTCCTTATTCCGTCCCAATAACACAGCCCCCGATGGAACAATTACAAA
AGTATTTACAACGCCTTACCTCTTACTGTTCTTATAGATGTACTTATTCCTGTAGGTAGACTCTAAAAAG
TTTGAAGAGGAAAAATTATGAAAATCAAGAGGGAGAAGTTGTTGGAAACAGCGAGTTCCTCTTCTGAGGT
TACACTTGTCCTCTGTTTTCAAAGCCTAACTTCCTTGCCTCCTTGCCCCTAGTTAGGATAAACAACCTTC
CAGCCATTTCCAATCTGTAACCCACATCCATTAACCCATCTACCTCCGTTAACTGTAACCCACATCCATT
CCCAATCTGTAACAACTCATACTCACTTTTTGGTCGGTACCCTTAGTTCCGAAGTTGCTCTGTAGCCCCC
ACCCCTGCTCCATTTGAAGTAGTCAATGAGGATCAGCTTAGATTGTGTCGTCGGACCCCAACCTATGGAG
ACTGGACACAGTAGCAGGGACTGACTATGTTAGAGACACAAATCCTTCCCTTCTTTGTTCTGTGCACTCT
CGCCATTGCTCCCTCC
Features (pLannotate 1.2.2; 13 found; start..end, strand, type, name):
     17..213     +  promoter       SV40 promoter: SV40 early promoter
    249..1901    +  CDS            luciferase: firefly luciferase; luc+; enhanced luc+ version of the luciferase gene
   1942..2063    -  polyA_signal   SV40 poly(A) signal: SV40 polyadenylation signal
   2086..2154    -  CDS            large T antigen (fragment): large T antigen from SV40 (simian virus 40)
   2176..2308    +  CDS            TcR (fragment): tetracycline efflux protein; tet; confers resistance to tetracycline
   2488..3076    -  rep_origin     ori: high-copy-number ColE1/pMB1/pBR322/pUC origin of replication
   3247..4107    -  CDS            AmpR: β-lactamase; bla; confers resistance to ampicillin, carbenicillin, and related antibiotics
   4108..4212    -  promoter       AmpR promoter: bla
   4239..4667    +  rep_origin     f1 ori (sequence partly withheld): f1 bacteriophage origin of replication; arrow indicates direction of (+) strand synthesis
   4699..4766    -  CDS            lacZα (fragment): LacZα fragment of β-galactosidase; lacZ fragment
   4825..4873    +  polyA_signal   poly(A) signal: synthetic polyadenylation signal
   4887..4978    +  misc_feature   pause site: RNA polymerase II transcriptional pause signal from the human α2 globin gene
   5157..5173    -  misc_feature   HA-R (fragment): right homology arm from the adeno-associated virus integration site (AAVS1) within intron 1 of the human PPP1R12C gene
