[The description below was written by a language model from this plasmid's Addgene catalogue record and pLannotate feature annotations shown in this document.]
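Description:
pGL3_MSR1_bothneg0scramble is a firefly luciferase reporter plasmid built on the Promega pGL3 backbone and intended for transient transfection into mammalian cells to measure enhancer activity. It is maintained in E. coli as a high-copy plasmid through a ColE1/pUC-type origin and selected with ampicillin via the β-lactamase gene and its native promoter. An f1 origin is also present, allowing single-stranded DNA production. Short annotated fragments of a tetracycline resistance gene, lacZα and SV40 large T antigen are backbone remnants rather than functional genes.

The reporter unit consists of the SV40 early promoter driving the enhanced luc+ firefly luciferase coding sequence, terminated by the SV40 polyadenylation signal. Upstream of this unit, a synthetic poly(A) signal and an RNA polymerase II pause site from the human α2 globin gene block read-through transcription from the backbone, lowering background signal. The insert is a human enhancer element associated with MSR1 (a macrophage scavenger receptor gene), carried as a mutant in which both "buffering Coordinator" motifs have been scrambled. The feature table does not annotate the enhancer itself. A roughly 900 bp unannotated stretch lies between the pause site and the SV40 promoter across the circular junction, which would be consistent with the insert's position, but the record lists the cloning sites as unknown. The tiny AAVS1 homology-arm hit within that stretch is most likely a spurious match.

The construct appears to belong to a set of enhancer variants. It would be used to compare luciferase output with that of the unmutated MSR1 enhancer, testing how these motifs contribute to enhancer activity.
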