Addgene plasmid #232383: pGL3_MSR1_bothneg0scramble
Purpose: MSR1 enhancer, both buffering Coordinators scrambled
Depositing lab: Joanna Wysocka. Depositing organization: Stanford University.
Backbone
  Vector backbone: pGL3 Luciferase Reporter Vector
  Backbone manufacturer: Promega
  Vector type: Luciferase
Growth in bacteria
  Bacterial resistance: Ampicillin, 100 μg/mL
  Growth temperature: 37°C
  Growth strain: DH5alpha
  Copy number: High Copy
Gene/Insert
  Gene/Insert name: MSR1
  Species: H. sapiens (human)
  Mutation: MSR1 enhancer, both buffering Coordinators scrambled
  Entrez Gene: MSR1 (a.k.a. CD204, SCARA1, SR-A, SR-AI, SR-AII, SR-AIII, SRA, phSR1, phSR2)
  Cloning method: Restriction Enzyme; 5′ cloning site Unknown (unknown if destroyed)
Terms and licenses: Academic/Nonprofit Terms; Industry Terms: Not Available to Industry
How to cite: pGL3_MSR1_bothneg0scramble was a gift from Joanna Wysocka (Addgene plasmid # 232383 ; http://n2t.net/addgene:232383 ; RRID:Addgene_232383)
